Addgene plasmid #169113: pNB202
Purpose: TESEC expression vector for mEGFP
Depositing lab: Edwin Wintermute. Depositing organization: INSERM U1284, Center for Research and Interdisciplinarity (CRI). Publication: Low-cost anti-mycobacterial drug discovery using engineered E. coli. Bongaerts N, Edoo Z, Abukar AA, Song X, Sosa-Carrillo S, Haggenmueller S, Savigny J, Gontier S, Lindner AB, Wintermute EH. Nat Commun. 2022 Jul 7;13(1):3905. doi: 10.1038/s41467-022-31570-3. PubMed 35798732.
Backbone
  Vector backbone: pNB200
  Backbone size w/o insert (bp): 2400
  Vector type: Bacterial Expression, Synthetic Biology
Growth in bacteria
  Bacterial resistance: Ampicillin, 100 μg/mL
  Growth temperature: 37°C
  Growth strain: DH5alpha
  Copy number: High Copy
Gene/Insert
  Gene/Insert name: mEGFP (alt names: Monomeric enhanced green fluorescent protein; AYN72675)
  Species: Synthetic
  Insert size (bp): 714
  Mutation: Codon optimized for E. coli
  Promoter: pBAD
  Cloning method: Restriction Enzyme; 5′ cloning site BsaI (destroyed during cloning); 3′ cloning site BsaI (destroyed during cloning)
  Sequencing primers: 5′ GATTAGCGGATCCTACCTGACG; 3′ AGGCCCAGTCTTTCGACTGAGC
Terms and licenses: Academic/Nonprofit Terms; Industry Terms: Not Available to Industry
Depositor comments: Please visit https://doi.org/10.1101/2021.03.26.437171 for bioRxiv preprint.
How to cite: pNB202 was a gift from Edwin Wintermute (Addgene plasmid # 169113 ; http://n2t.net/addgene:169113 ; RRID:Addgene_169113)
