[The description below was written by a language model from this plasmid's Addgene catalogue record and pLannotate feature annotations shown in this document.]
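Description:
pNB202 is a compact (about 3.1 kb) bacterial expression plasmid built on the pNB200 backbone and classed as a synthetic-biology vector for use in E. coli. It is described as the TESEC expression vector for mEGFP. It replicates from a high-copy ColE1/pUC-type origin and is selected with ampicillin through a β-lactamase (AmpR) gene driven by its native bla promoter. That resistance cassette lies on the opposite strand from the payload and is followed by a phage lambda t0 terminator, which helps insulate the origin and the rest of the plasmid from read-through transcription.

The payload is a single transcription unit. An araBAD (pBAD) promoter drives a monomeric enhanced green fluorescent protein coding sequence, a synthetic Aequorea victoria-derived reporter codon-optimized for E. coli, and the rrnB T1 terminator closes the unit. The insert was placed using BsaI sites that were destroyed during cloning, consistent with a scarless Golden Gate-style assembly into the backbone. The pBAD promoter allows expression to be titrated with L-arabinose. No araC regulator gene is annotated in the feature table, so regulation presumably relies on AraC supplied by the host, although the record does not say so.

The associated work concerns low-cost anti-mycobacterial drug discovery using engineered E. coli. In that context, this fluorescent-protein version of the vector would plausibly serve as a reporter or control for characterizing arabinose-dependent expression from the platform, but the record gives its purpose only as mEGFP expression.
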