Features (pLannotate 1.2.2; 7 found; start..end, strand, type, name):
      5..289     +  promoter       araBAD promoter: araBAD; promoter of the L-arabinose operon of E. coli; the araC regulatory gene is transcribed in the opposite direction (Guzman et al., 1995)
    315..1031    +  CDS            mEGFP: mEGFP is a basic (constitutively fluorescent) green fluorescent protein published in 2002, derived from Aequorea victoria. It has moderate acid sensitivity.
   1069..1155    +  terminator     rrnB T1 terminator: Escherichia coli rrnB; transcription terminator T1 from the E. coli rrnB gene
   1320..1908    -  rep_origin     ori: high-copy-number ColE1/pMB1/pBR322/pUC origin of replication
   1996..2090    -  terminator     lambda t0 terminator: transcription terminator from phage lambda
   2120..2980    -  CDS            AmpR: β-lactamase; bla; confers resistance to ampicillin, carbenicillin, and related antibiotics
   2981..3085    -  promoter       AmpR promoter: bla
>Addgene plasmid #169113 | pNB202 | addgene full sequence | sequence record 334337 | Addgene NGS Result
GGAGAAGAAACCAATTGTCCATATTGCATCAGACATTGCCGTCACTGCGTCTTTTACTGGCTCTTCTCGC
TAACCAAACCGGTAACCCCGCTTATTAAAAGCATTCTGTAACAAAGCGGGACCAAAGCCATGACAAAAAC
GCGTAACAAAAGTGTCTATAATCACGGCAGAAAAGTCCACATTGATTATTTGCACGGCGTCACACTTTGC
TATGCCATAGCATTTTTATCCATAAGATTAGCGGATCCTACCTGACGCTTTTTATCGCAACTCTCTACTG
TTTCTCCATAGAATTCATTAAAGAGGAGAAAGGAATGGTTAGCAAGGGCGAGGAGCTGTTCACCGGGGTG
GTGCCCATCCTGGTCGAGCTGGACGGCGACGTAAACGGCCACAAGTTCAGCGTGTCCGGCGAGGGCGAGG
GCGATGCCACCTACGGCAAGCTGACCCTGAAGTTCATCTGCACCACCGGCAAGCTGCCCGTGCCCTGGCC
CACCCTCGTGACCACCCTGACCTACGGCGTGCAGTGCTTCAGCCGCTACCCCGACCACATGAAGCAGCAC
GACTTCTTCAAGTCCGCCATGCCCGAAGGCTACGTCCAGGAGCGCACCATCTTCTTCAAGGACGACGGCA
ACTACAAGACCCGCGCCGAGGTGAAGTTCGAGGGCGACACCCTGGTGAACCGCATCGAGCTGAAGGGCAT
CGACTTCAAGGAGGACGGCAACATCCTGGGGCACAAGCTGGAGTACAACTACAACAGCCACAACGTCTAT
ATCATGGCCGACAAGCAGAAGAACGGCATCAAGGTGAACTTCAAGATCCGCCACAACATCGAGGACGGCA
GCGTGCAGCTCGCCGACCACTACCAGCAGAACACCCCCATCGGCGACGGCCCCGTGCTGCTGCCCGACAA
CCACTACCTGAGCACCCAGTCCAAGCTGAGCAAAGACCCCAACGAGAAGCGCGATCACATGGTCCTGCTG
GAGTTCGTGACCGCCGCCGGGATCACTCTCGGCATGGACGAGCTGTACAAGTAAAGGTGGGATCCCATGG
TACGCGTGCTAGAGGCATCAAATAAAACGAAAGGCTCAGTCGAAAGACTGGGCCTTTCGTTTTATCTGTT
GTTTGTCGGTGAACGCTCTCCTGAGTAGGACAAATCCGCCGCCCTAGACCTAGGGCGTTCGGCTGCGGCG
AGCGGTATCAGCTCACTCAAAGGCGGTAATACGGTTATCCACAGAATCAGGGGATAACGCAGGAAAGAAC
ATGTGAGCAAAAGGCCAGCAAAAGGCCAGGAACCGTAAAAAGGCCGCGTTGCTGGCGTTTTTCCATAGGC
TCCGCCCCCCTGACGAGCATCACAAAAATCGACGCTCAAGTCAGAGGTGGCGAAACCCGACAGGACTATA
AAGATACCAGGCGTTTCCCCCTGGAAGCTCCCTCGTGCGCTCTCCTGTTCCGACCCTGCCGCTTACCGGA
TACCTGTCCGCCTTTCTCCCTTCGGGAAGCGTGGCGCTTTCTCATAGCTCACGCTGTAGGTATCTCAGTT
CGGTGTAGGTCGTTCGCTCCAAGCTGGGCTGTGTGCACGAACCCCCCGTTCAGCCCGACCGCTGCGCCTT
ATCCGGTAACTATCGTCTTGAGTCCAACCCGGTAAGACACGACTTATCGCCACTGGCAGCAGCCACTGGT
AACAGGATTAGCAGAGCGAGGTATGTAGGCGGTGCTACAGAGTTCTTGAAGTGGTGGCCTAACTACGGCT
ACACTAGAAGGACAGTATTTGGTATCTGCGCTCTGCTGAAGCCAGTTACCTTCGGAAAAAGAGTTGGTAG
CTCTTGATCCGGCAAACAAACCACCGCTGGTAGCGGTGGTTTTTTTGTTTGCAAGCAGCAGATTACGCGC
AGAAAAAAAGGATCTCAAGAAGATCCTTTGATCTTTTCTACGGGGTCTGACGCTCAGTGGAACGAAAACT
CACGTTAAGGGATTTTGGTCATGACTAGTGCTTGGATTCTCACCAATAAAAAACGCCCGGCGGCAACCGA
GCGTTCTGAACAAATCCAGATGGAGTTCTGAGGTCATTACTGGATCTATCAACAGGAGTCCAAGCGAGCT
CGTAAACTTGGTCTGACAGTTACCAATGCTTAATCAGTGAGGCACCTATCTCAGCGATCTGTCTATTTCG
TTCATCCATAGTTGCCTGACTCCCCGTCGTGTAGATAACTACGATACGGGAGGGCTTACCATCTGGCCCC
AGTGCTGCAATGATACCGCGGGACCCACGCTCACCGGCTCCAGATTTATCAGCAATAAACCAGCCAGCCG
GAAGGGCCGAGCGCAGAAGTGGTCCTGCAACTTTATCCGCCTCCATCCAGTCTATTAATTGTTGCCGGGA
AGCTAGAGTAAGTAGTTCGCCAGTTAATAGTTTGCGCAACGTTGTTGCCATTGCTACAGGCATCGTGGTG
TCACGCTCGTCGTTTGGTATGGCTTCATTCAGCTCCGGTTCCCAACGATCAAGGCGAGTTACATGATCCC
CCATGTTGTGCAAAAAAGCGGTTAGCTCCTTCGGTCCTCCGATCGTTGTCAGAAGTAAGTTGGCCGCAGT
GTTATCACTCATGGTTATGGCAGCACTGCATAATTCTCTTACTGTCATGCCATCCGTAAGATGCTTTTCT
GTGACTGGTGAGTACTCAACCAAGTCATTCTGAGAATAGTGTATGCGGCGACCGAGTTGCTCTTGCCCGG
CGTCAATACGGGATAATACCGCGCCACATAGCAGAACTTTAAAAGTGCTCATCATTGGAAAACGTTCTTC
GGGGCGAAAACTCTCAAGGATCTTACCGCTGTTGAGATCCAGTTCGATGTAACCCACTCGTGCACCCAAC
TGATCTTCAGCATCTTTTACTTTCACCAGCGTTTCTGGGTGAGCAAAAACAGGAAGGCAAAATGCCGCAA
AAAAGGGAATAAGGGCGACACGGAAATGTTGAATACTCATACTCTTCCTTTTTCAATATTATTGAAGCAT
TTATCAGGGTTATTGTCTCATGAGCGGATACATATTTGAATGTATTTAGAAAAATAAACAAATAGGGGTT
CCGCGCACATTTCCCCGAAAAGTGCCACCTGACGTCGAAGACAT
